>Addgene plasmid #127872 | CMV-OMMjRCaMP-P2A-mito4xGCaMP6f | addgene full sequence | sequence record 250064 | Addgene NGS Result
GAAGTATGCAAAGCATGCATCTCAATTAGTCAGCAACCAGGTGTGGAAAGTCCCCAGGCTCCCCAGCAGG
CAGAAGTATGCAAAGCATGCATCTCAATTAGTCAGCAACCATAGTCCCGCCCCTAACTCCGCCCATCCCG
CCCCTAACTCCGCCCAGTTCCGCCCATTCTCCGCCCCATGGCTGACTAATTTTTTTTATTTATGCAGAGG
CCGAGGCCGCCTCTGCCTCTGAGCTATTCCAGAAGTAGTGAGGAGGCTTTTTTGGAGGCCTAGGCTTTTG
CAAAAAGCTCCCGGGAGCTTGTATATCCATTTTCGGATCTGATCAAGAGACAGGATGAGGATCGTTTCGC
ATGATTGAACAAGATGGATTGCACGCAGGTTCTCCGGCCGCTTGGGTGGAGAGGCTATTCGGCTATGACT
GGGCACAACAGACAATCGGCTGCTCTGATGCCGCCGTGTTCCGGCTGTCAGCGCAGGGGCGCCCGGTTCT
TTTTGTCAAGACCGACCTGTCCGGTGCCCTGAATGAACTGCAGGACGAGGCAGCGCGGCTATCGTGGCTG
GCCACGACGGGCGTTCCTTGCGCAGCTGTGCTCGACGTTGTCACTGAAGCGGGAAGGGACTGGCTGCTAT
TGGGCGAAGTGCCGGGGCAGGATCTCCTGTCATCTCACCTTGCTCCTGCCGAGAAAGTATCCATCATGGC
TGATGCAATGCGGCGGCTGCATACGCTTGATCCGGCTACCTGCCCATTCGACCACCAAGCGAAACATCGC
ATCGAGCGAGCACGTACTCGGATGGAAGCCGGTCTTGTCGATCAGGATGATCTGGACGAAGAGCATCAGG
GGCTCGCGCCAGCCGAACTGTTCGCCAGGCTCAAGGCGCGCATGCCCGACGGCGAGGATCTCGTCGTGAC
CCATGGCGATGCCTGCTTGCCGAATATCATGGTGGAAAATGGCCGCTTTTCTGGATTCATCGACTGTGGC
CGGCTGGGTGTGGCGGACCGCTATCAGGACATAGCGTTGGCTACCCGTGATATTGCTGAAGAGCTTGGCG
GCGAATGGGCTGACCGCTTCCTCGTGCTTTACGGTATCGCCGCTCCCGATTCGCAGCGCATCGCCTTCTA
TCGCCTTCTTGACGAGTTCTTCTGAGCGGGACTCTGGGGTTCGAAATGACCGACCAAGCGACGCCCAACC
TGCCATCACGAGATTTCGATTCCACCGCCGCCTTCTATGAAAGGTTGGGCTTCGGAATCGTTTTCCGGGA
CGCCGGCTGGATGATCCTCCAGCGCGGGGATCTCATGCTGGAGTTCTTCGCCCACCCCAACTTGTTTATT
GCAGCTTATAATGGTTACAAATAAAGCAATAGCATCACAAATTTCACAAATAAAGCATTTTTTTCACTGC
ATTCTAGTTGTGGTTTGTCCAAACTCATCAATGTATCTTATCATGTCTGTATACCGTCGACCTCTAGCTA
GAGCTTGGCGTAATCATGGTCATAGCTGTTTCCTGTGTGAAATTGTTATCCGCTCACAATTCCACACAAC
ATACGAGCCGGAAGCATAAAGTGTAAAGCCTGGGGTGCCTAATGAGTGAGCTAACTCACATTAATTGCGT
TGCGCTCACTGCCCGCTTTCCAGTCGGGAAACCTGTCGTGCCAGCTGCATTAATGAATCGGCCAACGCGC
GGGGAGAGGCGGTTTGCGTATTGGGCGCTCTTCCGCTTCCTCGCTCACTGACTCGCTGCGCTCGGTCGTT
CGGCTGCGGCGAGCGGTATCAGCTCACTCAAAGGCGGTAATACGGTTATCCACAGAATCAGGGGATAACG
CAGGAAAGAACATGTGAGCAAAAGGCCAGCAAAAGGCCAGGAACCGTAAAAAGGCCGCGTTGCTGGCGTT
TTTCCATAGGCTCCGCCCCCCTGACGAGCATCACAAAAATCGACGCTCAAGTCAGAGGTGGCGAAACCCG
ACAGGACTATAAAGATACCAGGCGTTTCCCCCTGGAAGCTCCCTCGTGCGCTCTCCTGTTCCGACCCTGC
CGCTTACCGGATACCTGTCCGCCTTTCTCCCTTCGGGAAGCGTGGCGCTTTCTCATAGCTCACGCTGTAG
GTATCTCAGTTCGGTGTAGGTCGTTCGCTCCAAGCTGGGCTGTGTGCACGAACCCCCCGTTCAGCCCGAC
CGCTGCGCCTTATCCGGTAACTATCGTCTTGAGTCCAACCCGGTAAGACACGACTTATCGCCACTGGCAG
CAGCCACTGGTAACAGGATTAGCAGAGCGAGGTATGTAGGCGGTGCTACAGAGTTCTTGAAGTGGTGGCC
TAACTACGGCTACACTAGAAGAACAGTATTTGGTATCTGCGCTCTGCTGAAGCCAGTTACCTTCGGAAAA
AGAGTTGGTAGCTCTTGATCCGGCAAACAAACCACCGCTGGTAGCGGTGGTTTTTTTGTTTGCAAGCAGC
AGATTACGCGCAGAAAAAAAGGATCTCAAGAAGATCCTTTGATCTTTTCTACGGGGTCTGACGCTCAGTG
GAACGAAAACTCACGTTAAGGGATTTTGGTCATGAGATTATCAAAAAGGATCTTCACCTAGATCCTTTTA
AATTAAAAATGAAGTTTTAAATCAATCTAAAGTATATATGAGTAAACTTGGTCTGACAGTTACCAATGCT
TAATCAGTGAGGCACCTATCTCAGCGATCTGTCTATTTCGTTCATCCATAGTTGCCTGACTCCCCGTCGT
GTAGATAACTACGATACGGGAGGGCTTACCATCTGGCCCCAGTGCTGCAATGATACCGCGAGACCCACGC
TCACCGGCTCCAGATTTATCAGCAATAAACCAGCCAGCCGGAAGGGCCGAGCGCAGAAGTGGTCCTGCAA
CTTTATCCGCCTCCATCCAGTCTATTAATTGTTGCCGGGAAGCTAGAGTAAGTAGTTCGCCAGTTAATAG
TTTGCGCAACGTTGTTGCCATTGCTACAGGCATCGTGGTGTCACGCTCGTCGTTTGGTATGGCTTCATTC
AGCTCCGGTTCCCAACGATCAAGGCGAGTTACATGATCCCCCATGTTGTGCAAAAAAGCGGTTAGCTCCT
TCGGTCCTCCGATCGTTGTCAGAAGTAAGTTGGCCGCAGTGTTATCACTCATGGTTATGGCAGCACTGCA
TAATTCTCTTACTGTCATGCCATCCGTAAGATGCTTTTCTGTGACTGGTGAGTACTCAACCAAGTCATTC
TGAGAATAGTGTATGCGGCGACCGAGTTGCTCTTGCCCGGCGTCAATACGGGATAATACCGCGCCACATA
GCAGAACTTTAAAAGTGCTCATCATTGGAAAACGTTCTTCGGGGCGAAAACTCTCAAGGATCTTACCGCT
GTTGAGATCCAGTTCGATGTAACCCACTCGTGCACCCAACTGATCTTCAGCATCTTTTACTTTCACCAGC
GTTTCTGGGTGAGCAAAAACAGGAAGGCAAAATGCCGCAAAAAAGGGAATAAGGGCGACACGGAAATGTT
GAATACTCATACTCTTCCTTTTTCAATATTATTGAAGCATTTATCAGGGTTATTGTCTCATGAGCGGATA
CATATTTGAATGTATTTAGAAAAATAAACAAATAGGGGTTCCGCGCACATTTCCCCGAAAAGTGCCACCT
GACGTCGACGGATCGGGAGATCTCCCGATCCCCTATGGTGCACTCTCAGTACAATCTGCTCTGATGCCGC
ATAGTTAAGCCAGTATCTGCTCCCTGCTTGTGTGTTGGAGGTCGCTGAGTAGTGCGCGAGCAAAATTTAA
GCTACAACAAGGCAAGGCTTGACCGACAATTGCATGAAGAATCTGCTTAGGGTTAGGCGTTTTGCGCTGC
TTCGCGATGTACGGGCCAGATATACGCGTTGACATTGATTATTGACTAGTTATTAATAGTAATCAATTAC
GGGGTCATTAGTTCATAGCCCATATATGGAGTTCCGCGTTACATAACTTACGGTAAATGGCCCGCCTGGC
TGACCGCCCAACGACCCCCGCCCATTGACGTCAATAATGACGTATGTTCCCATAGTAACGCCAATAGGGA
CTTTCCATTGACGTCAATGGGTGGAGTATTTACGGTAAACTGCCCACTTGGCAGTACATCAAGTGTATCA
TATGCCAAGTACGCCCCCTATTGACGTCAATGACGGTAAATGGCCCGCCTGGCATTATGCCCAGTACATG
ACCTTATGGGACTTTCCTACTTGGCAGTACATCTACGTATTAGTCATCGCTATTACCATGGTGATGCGGT
TTTGGCAGTACATCAATGGGCGTGGATAGCGGTTTGACTCACGGGGATTTCCAAGTCTCCACCCCATTGA
CGTCAATGGGAGTTTGTTTTGGCACCAAAATCAACGGGACTTTCCAAAATGTCGTAACAACTCCGCCCCA
TTGACGCAAATGGGCGGTAGGCGTGTACGGTGGGAGGTCTATATAAGCAGAGCTCTCTGGCTAACTAGAG
AACCCACTGCTTACTGGCTTATCGAAATTAATACGACTCACTATAGGGAGACCCAAGCTGGCTAGCACCG
CCATGGTGGGAAGAAACTCTGCTATCGCCGCTGGCGTTTGTGGCGCCCTGTTCATCGGCTACTGCATCTA
CTTCGACAGAAAGAGGCGGAGCGACCCCAACACCGGTTCTCACCACCATCACCATCACGGCATGGCCTCT
ATGACAGGCGGACAGCAGATGGGCAGAGATCTGTACGACGACGATGACAAGGACCTGGCCACAATGGTGG
ACAGCAGCAGGCGGAAGTGGAACAAATGGGGACACGCCGTCAGAGCCATCGGCAGATTGTCTAGCGCCAA
CAACACCGAGATGATGTACCCTGCTGACGGCGGCCTGAGAGGCTACACACATATGGCCCTGAAAGTGGAC
GGCGGAGGCCACCTGTCTTGTAGCTTCGTGACCACCTACAGGTCCAAGAAAACCGTGGGCAACATCAAGA
TGCCCGCCATCCACTACGTGTCCCACAGGCTGGAAAGACTGGAAGAGTCCGACAACGAGATGTTCGTGGT
GCAGAGGGAACACGCCGTGGCCAAGTTTGTTGGACTCGGAGGTGGCGGAGGAACCGGCGGATCTATGAAC
AGCCTGATCAAAGAAAACATGCGGATGAAGGTGGTGCTGGAAGGCAGCGTGAACGGCCACCAGTTCAAGT
GTACAGGCGAAGGCGAGGGCAACCCCTACATGGGCACACAGACCATGAGGATCAAAGTGATCGAAGGCGG
CCCTCTGCCTTTCGCTTTCGACATCCTGGCCACCAGCTTTATGTACGGCAGCAGGACCTTCATCAAGTAC
CCCAAGGGAATCCCCGACTTCTTCAAGCAGAGCTTCCCCGAGGGCTTCACCTGGGAGAGAGTGACCAGAT
ACGAGGACGGCGGCGTGATCACAGTGATGCAGGACACCTCTCTGGAAGATGGCTGCCTGGTGTACCACGT
GCAAGTGCGGGGAGTGAACTTCCCTTCTAACGGGGCCGTGATGCAGAAAAAGACCAAAGGCTGGGAGCCC
ACCGACAGCCAGCTGACAGAAGAACAGATCGCCGAGTTCAAAGAGGCCTTCAGCCTGTTCGACAAGGACG
GCGACGGCACAATCACCACCAAAGAAATGGGCACCGTGATGAGAAGCCTGGGACAGAACCCTACAGAGGC
CGAGCTGCAGGACATGATCAACGAGGTTGACGCCGATGGCGACGGAACTATCGACTTCCCTGAGTTCCTG
ATCATGATGGCCGGCAAGATGAAGTACACCGACTCCGAGGAAGAGATCCGCGAGGCCTTCGGAGTGTTTG
ATAAGGACGGAAACGGCTACATCTCTGCCGCCGAGCTGAGACACGTGATGACCAATCTGGGCGAGAAGCT
GACCGACGAAGAGGTGGACGAGATGATCAGAGAGGCCGATTCAGACGGCGACGGGCAAGTGAACTACGAA
GAGTTCGTGCAGATGATGACCGCCAAGACCGGTGCCACCAACTTTAGCCTGCTGAAACAGGCCGGCGACG
TGGAAGAGAATCCTGGACCTGGATCCACCGCCATGAGCGTGCTGACACCTCTGCTGCTGAGAGGCCTGAC
AGGCTCTGCTAGAAGGCTGCCTGTGCCTAGAGCCAAGATCCACTCTCTGGGCGACCCTATGTCTGTGCTG
ACTCCACTGCTCCTGCGGGGACTGACTGGATCTGCTCGTAGACTGCCAGTGCCACGGGCTAAGATTCACA
GCCTGGGCGATCCAATGAGTGTGCTTACCCCACTCCTGCTCAGAGGACTGACCGGAAGTGCTAGACGCCT
GCCAGTTCCAAGGGCCAAAATCCATAGTCTGGGAGATCCCATGTCCGTGTTGACACCCCTCTTGCTGAGG
GGACTTACCGGCTCAGCTCGGAGACTCCCTGTTCCAAGAGCAAAGATTCATTCCCTCGGCGACCCAAGAT
CTGGCAGCGCTAAAGACCCTACCATGGGTAGCCACCACCACCATCACCACGGCATGGCTTCTATGACAGG
CGGCCAGCAGATGGGCCGCGACCTGTACGATGACGACGATAAGGACCTGGCCACAATGGTGGACAGCAGC
AGGCGGAAGTGGAACAAGACAGGCCACGCCGTTAGAGCCATCGGCAGACTGTCTAGCCTGGAAAACGTGT
ACATCAAGGCCGACAAGCAGAAGAACGGCATCAAGGCTAACTTCAAGATCCGGCACAACATCGAGGACGG
CGGAGTGCAGCTGGCTTACCACTACCAGCAGAACACCCCTATCGGCGACGGACCAGTTCTGCTGCCTGAC
AACCACTACCTGAGCGTGCAGAGCAAGCTGAGCAAGGACCCCAACGAGAAGAGGGACCACATGGTGCTGC
TGGAATTTGTGACCGCCGCTGGCATCACACTCGGCATGGACGAACTGTACAAAGGCGGCACAGGCGGCTC
TATGGTGTCCAAGGGCGAAGAACTGTTCACCGGCGTGGTGCCCATTCTGGTGGAACTGGATGGGGATGTG
AACGGCCACAAGTTCAGCGTCAGCGGAGAAGGCGAAGGCGACGCCACATACGGAAAGCTGACCCTGAAGT
TCATCTGCACCACCGGCAAACTGCCCGTGCCTTGGCCTACACTGGTCACCACACTGACATACGGCGTGCA
GTGCTTCAGCAGATACCCCGACCATATGAAGCAGCACGACTTCTTCAAGAGCGCCATGCCTGAGGGCTAC
ATCCAAGAGAGAACCATCTTCTTTAAGGACGACGGCAACTACAAGACCAGGGCCGAAGTGAAGTTCGAGG
GCGACACCCTGGTCAACAGAATCGAGCTGAAGGGCATCGACTTCAAAGAGGACGGCAACATCCTGGGCCA
CAAGCTCGAGTACAACCTGCCTGACCAGCTGACCGAGGAACAGATCGCCGAGTTCAAAGAAGAGTTCAGC
CTGTTCGACAAGGACGGCGACGGCACAATCACCACCAAAGAACTGGGCACCGTGATGAGAAGCCTGGGAC
AGAACCCTACAGAGGCCGAGCTGCAGGACATGATCAACGAGGTTGACGCTGATGGCGACGGAACTATCGA
CTTCCCCGAGTTCCTGACCATGATGGCCAGAAAGATGAAGTACAGGGACACAGAGGAAGAGATCCGCGAG
GCCTTCGGCGTGTTCGATAAGGATGGAAACGGCTACATCTCTGCCGCTGAGCTGAGACACGTGATGACCA
ACCTGGGCGAGAAGCTGACAGACGAAGAGGTGGACGAGATGATCAGAGAGGCCGACATTGACGGCGACGG
GCAAGTGAACTACGAAGAGTTTGTCCAGATGATGACCGCCAAGTGAACCGGTGTCGACGAATTCTGCAGA
TATCCAGCACAGTGGCGGCCGCTCGAGTCTAGAGGGCCCGTTTAAACCCGCTGATCAGCCTCGACTGTGC
CTTCTAGTTGCCAGCCATCTGTTGTTTGCCCCTCCCCCGTGCCTTCCTTGACCCTGGAAGGTGCCACTCC
CACTGTCCTTTCCTAATAAAATGAGGAAATTGCATCGCATTGTCTGAGTAGGTGTCATTCTATTCTGGGG
GGTGGGGTGGGGCAGGACAGCAAGGGGGAGGATTGGGAAGACAATAGCAGGCATGCTGGGGATGCGGTGG
GCTCTATGGCTTCTGAGGCGGAAAGAACCAGCTGGGGCTCTAGGGGGTATCCCC
[124 nt withheld, positions 8175-8298]
C
[91 nt withheld, positions 8300-8390]
A
[49 nt withheld, positions 8392-8440]
CCTTTGACGTTGGAGTCCACGTTCTTT
[37 nt withheld, positions 8468-8504]
ACCCTATCTCGGTCTATTCTTTTGATTTATAAGGGATTTTGCCGATTTCGGCCTATTGGTTAAAAAATGA
GCTGATTTAACAAAAATTTAACGCGAATTAATTCTGTGGAATGTGTGTCAGTTAGGGTGTGGAAAGTCCC
CAGGCTCCCCAGCAGGCA
Features (pLannotate 1.2.2; 23 found; start..end, strand, type, name):
    351..1142    +  CDS            neo: KKA2_KLEPN - Also known as kan, nptII. Experimental evidence at protein level: Swiss-Prot protein existence level 1. Resistance to kanamycin, neomycin, paromomycin, ribostamycin, butirosin and gentamicin B. From Klebsiella pneumoniae.
   1166..1324    +  CDS            ble (fragment): BLE_KLEPN - Experimental evidence at protein level: Swiss-Prot protein existence level 1. Binding protein with a strong affinity to the bleomycin family of antibiotics. Binds to CL990; an antimitotic-antibiotic compound. From Klebsiella pneumoniae.
   1319..1440    +  polyA_signal   SV40 poly(A) signal: SV40 polyadenylation signal
   1513..1529    -  protein_bind   lac operator: The lac repressor binds to the lac operator to inhibit transcription in E. coli. This inhibition can be relieved by adding lactose or isopropyl-β-D-thiogalactopyranoside (IPTG). lac repressor encoded by lacI
   1537..1567    -  promoter       lac promoter: promoter for the E. coli lac operon
   1582..1603    -  protein_bind   CAP binding site: CAP binding activates transcription in the presence of cAMP. E. coli catabolite activator protein
   1616..1708    -  CDS            lacI (fragment): lac repressor; lacI; The lac repressor binds to the lac operator to inhibit transcription in E. coli. This inhibition can be relieved by adding lactose or isopropyl-β-D-thiogalactopyranoside (IPTG).
   1891..2479    -  rep_origin     ori: high-copy-number ColE1/pMB1/pBR322/pUC origin of replication
   2650..3510    -  CDS            AmpR: β-lactamase; bla; confers resistance to ampicillin, carbenicillin, and related antibiotics
   3511..3615    -  promoter       AmpR promoter: bla
   3674..3726    -  misc_feature   bom (fragment): basis of mobility region from pBR322
   3881..4260    +  enhancer       CMV enhancer: human cytomegalovirus immediate early enhancer
   4261..4464    +  promoter       CMV promoter: human cytomegalovirus (CMV) immediate early promoter
   4460..4493    +  LTR            5' LTR (truncated) (fragment): truncated 5' long terminal repeat (LTR) from HIV-1
   4509..4527    +  promoter       T7 promoter: promoter for bacteriophage T7 RNA polymerase
   4553..4651    +  CDS            TOMM20 (fragment): TOM20_HUMAN - Also known as KIAA0016. Experimental evidence at protein level: Swiss-Prot protein existence level 1. Central component of the receptor complex responsible for the recognition and translocation of cytosolically synthesized mitochondrial preproteins. Together with TOM22 functions as the transit peptide receptor at the surface of the mitochondrion outer membrane and facilitates the movement of preproteins into the TOM40 translocation pore (By similarity). Required for the translocation across the mitochondrial outer membrane of cytochrome P450 monooxygenases. From Homo sapiens (Hum
   4655..5977    +  CDS            RCaMP: RCaMP is a basic (constitutively fluorescent) red fluorescent protein published in 2013, derived from Entacmaea quadricolor.
   6053..6139    +  CDS            COX8A (fragment): COX8A_HUMAN - Also known as COX8, COX8L. Experimental evidence at protein level: Swiss-Prot protein existence level 1. Component of the cytochrome c oxidase, the last enzyme in the mitochondrial electron transport chain which drives oxidative phosphorylation. The respiratory chain contains 3 multisubunit complexes succinate dehydrogenase (complex II, CII), ubiquinol- cytochrome c oxidoreductase (cytochrome b-c1 complex, complex III, CIII) and cytochrome c oxidase (complex IV, CIV), that cooperate to transfer electrons derived from NADH and succinate to molecular oxygen, creating an electrochem
   6467..7813    +  CDS            GCaMP2: GCaMP2 is a basic (constitutively fluorescent) green fluorescent protein published in 2006, derived from Aequorea victoria.
   7905..8129    +  polyA_signal   bGH poly(A) signal: bovine growth hormone polyadenylation signal
   8133..8154    +  promoter       SV40 promoter (fragment): SV40 enhancer and early promoter
   8175..8603    +  rep_origin     f1 ori (sequence partly withheld): f1 bacteriophage origin of replication; arrow indicates direction of (+) strand synthesis
   8617..284     +  promoter       SV40 promoter (across the origin): SV40 enhancer and early promoter
