[The description below was written by a language model from this plasmid's Addgene catalogue record and pLannotate feature annotations shown in this document.]
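Description:
CMV-OMMjRCaMP-P2A-mito4xGCaMP6f is an 8.7 kb mammalian expression plasmid built on the pcDNA3 backbone that delivers two spectrally distinct, genetically encoded Ca2+ indicators to different mitochondrial compartments from a single transcript. It is propagated in E. coli through a high-copy ColE1/pUC-type origin with ampicillin selection (β-lactamase), and also carries an f1 phage origin. For selection in mammalian cells, an SV40 early promoter drives the neomycin phosphotransferase gene, terminated by an SV40 polyadenylation signal, which confers G418 resistance.

The synthetic insert sits downstream of the human CMV immediate-early enhancer and promoter (a T7 promoter lies just before the coding region) and ends at the bovine growth hormone polyadenylation signal. The first part of the open reading frame joins an N-terminal fragment of human TOMM20, which anchors the fusion in the outer mitochondrial membrane, to the red indicator jRCaMP1b, annotated generically as RCaMP in the feature table. According to the record, a P2A ribosome-skipping peptide follows, so the two sensors are released as separate polypeptides; this element is not itself annotated. The second part begins with a COX8A-derived presequence, a matrix-targeting signal. The construct name implies four copies, although only one is annotated, with an unannotated gap before the sensor. It is fused to the green indicator GCaMP6f, labelled by the annotation tool as the related GCaMP2.

Co-expression of both sensors allows simultaneous two-colour imaging of Ca2+ at the mitochondrial surface and inside the matrix of the same cell. The associated work concerns mitochondrial Ca2+ uptake in neuronal axons.
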