Addgene plasmid #127872: CMV-OMMjRCaMP-P2A-mito4xGCaMP6f
Purpose: Dual expression vector for mitochondrial matrix and outer membrane Ca2+ sensors
Depositing lab: Timothy Ryan. Publication: Molecular Tuning of the Axonal Mitochondrial Ca(2+) Uniporter Ensures Metabolic Flexibility of Neurotransmission. Ashrafi G, de Juan-Sanz J, Farrell RJ, Ryan TA. Neuron. 2019 Dec 10. pii: S0896-6273(19)30984-5. doi: 10.1016/j.neuron.2019.11.020. PubMed 31862210.
Backbone
  Vector backbone: pcDNA3
  Backbone size w/o insert (bp): 5398
  Total vector size (bp): 8662
  Vector type: Mammalian Expression
  Selectable markers: Neomycin (select with G418)
Growth in bacteria
  Bacterial resistance: Ampicillin, 100 μg/mL
  Growth temperature: 37°C
  Growth strain: DH5alpha
  Copy number: Unknown
Gene/Insert
  Gene/Insert name: Outer membrane localized jRCaMP1b - P2A - mito4xGCaMP6f
  Species: Synthetic
  Promoter: CMV
  Cloning method: Unknown
  Sequencing primers: 5′ CGCAAATGGGCGGTAGGCGTG; 3′ TAGAAGGCACAGTCGAG
Terms and licenses: Academic/Nonprofit Terms; Industry Terms: Not Available to Industry
How to cite: CMV-OMMjRCaMP-P2A-mito4xGCaMP6f was a gift from Timothy Ryan (Addgene plasmid # 127872 ; http://n2t.net/addgene:127872 ; RRID:Addgene_127872)
